Addgene plasmid #72469: pJK646
Purpose: Encodes Escherichia coli evgA (Plac coding)
Depositing lab: T. J. Kappock. Depositing organization: Purdue University.
Backbone
  Vector backbone: pUC19
  Backbone size w/o insert (bp): 2686
  Total vector size (bp): 3529
  Vector type: Bacterial Expression
Growth in bacteria
  Bacterial resistance: Ampicillin, 100 μg/mL
  Growth temperature: 37°C
  Growth strain: DH5alpha
  Copy number: High Copy
Gene/Insert
  Gene/Insert name: response regulator in two-component regulatory system with EvgS (alt name: evgA)
  Species: Escherichia coli str. K-12 substr. MG1655
  GenBank ID: NP_416870.1
  Entrez Gene: evgA (a.k.a. b2369, ECK2365)
  Promoter: none
  Cloning method: Restriction Enzyme; 5′ cloning site HindIII (not destroyed); 3′ cloning site EcoRI (not destroyed)
  Sequencing primers: 5′ M13-reverse; 3′ M13-forward
Terms and licenses: Academic/Nonprofit Terms; Industry Terms: Not Available to Industry
Depositor comments: Insert is oriented antiparallel to lac promoter. 5'-UTR contains EvgA binding site.
How to cite: pJK646 was a gift from T. J. Kappock (Addgene plasmid # 72469 ; http://n2t.net/addgene:72469 ; RRID:Addgene_72469)
