[The description below was written by a language model from this plasmid's Addgene catalogue record and pLannotate feature annotations shown in this document.]
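Description:
pJK646 is a pUC19-based bacterial plasmid of 3,529 bp carrying the Escherichia coli K-12 MG1655 evgA gene, which encodes the response regulator of the EvgS/EvgA two-component system. EvgA is known to regulate the emrKY operon, yfdX and apparently at least one other multidrug efflux operon. The plasmid replicates at high copy number in E. coli from the pUC-type ColE1/pMB1 origin. It is selected with ampicillin through the β-lactamase (AmpR) gene driven by its own bla promoter. Short annotated fragments of bom, rop and lacI are backbone remnants, not functional genes.

The insert, roughly 0.8 kb, was cloned between the HindIII and EcoRI sites of the polylinker, and both sites are retained. This placement interrupts lacZα, leaving only a fragment annotated next to the evgA coding sequence. About 300 bp of unannotated sequence lies between the evgA start and the lac operator, and it probably corresponds to the native upstream region. The depositor notes that the 5′ UTR contains an EvgA binding site. No promoter is listed for the insert.

The record is inconsistent about orientation. The purpose line reads "Plac coding" and the feature table puts evgA on the same strand as the CAP site, lac promoter and operator, downstream of them, which implies lac-driven transcription. The depositor comment, however, says the insert is antiparallel to the lac promoter. Users should confirm the orientation against the sequence, for example with the flanking M13 primer sites. The plasmid serves as a cloned source of evgA with its upstream regulatory region for studying EvgA in E. coli; the record gives no more specific application.
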