Features (pLannotate 1.2.2; 11 found; start..end, strand, type, name):
    137..236     +  misc_feature   bom (fragment): basis of mobility region from pBR322
    242..399     -  CDS            lacZα (fragment): LacZα fragment of β-galactosidase; lacZ fragment
    405..1016    -  CDS            evgA: EVGA_ECOLI - Experimental evidence at protein level: Swiss-Prot protein existence level 1. Member of the two-component regulatory system EvgS/EvgA. Regulates the expression of emrKY operon and yfdX. Seems also to control expression of at least one other multidrug efflux operon. From Escherichia coli (strain K12).
   1332..1348    -  protein_bind   lac operator: The lac repressor binds to the lac operator to inhibit transcription in E. coli. This inhibition can be relieved by adding lactose or isopropyl-β-D-thiogalactopyranoside (IPTG). lac repressor encoded by lacI
   1356..1386    -  promoter       lac promoter: promoter for the E. coli lac operon
   1401..1422    -  protein_bind   CAP binding site: CAP binding activates transcription in the presence of cAMP. E. coli catabolite activator protein
   1435..1527    -  CDS            lacI (fragment): lac repressor; lacI; The lac repressor binds to the lac operator to inhibit transcription in E. coli. This inhibition can be relieved by adding lactose or isopropyl-β-D-thiogalactopyranoside (IPTG).
   1710..2298    -  rep_origin     ori: high-copy-number ColE1/pMB1/pBR322/pUC origin of replication
   2469..3329    -  CDS            AmpR: β-lactamase; bla; confers resistance to ampicillin, carbenicillin, and related antibiotics
   3330..3434    -  promoter       AmpR promoter: bla
   3529..35      +  CDS            rop (fragment) (across the origin): Rop protein, which maintains plasmids at low copy number; rop
>Addgene plasmid #72469 | pJK646 | depositor full sequence | sequence record 134016 | pJK646 sequence 3529 bps
TCGCGCGTTTCGGTGATGACGGTGAAAACCTCTGACACATGCAGCTCCCGGAGACGGTCACAGCTTGTCT
GTAAGCGGATGCCGGGAGCAGACAAGCCCGTCAGGGCGCGTCAGCGGGTGTTGGCGGGTGTCGGGGCTGG
CTTAACTATGCGGCATCAGAGCAGATTGTACTGAGAGTGCACCATATGCGGTGTGAAATACCGCACAGAT
GCGTAAGGAGAAAATACCGCATCAGGCGCCATTCGCCATTCAGGCTGCGCAACTGTTGGGAAGGGCGATC
GGTGCGGGCCTCTTCGCTATTACGCCAGCTGGCGAAAGGGGGATGTGCTGCAAGGCGATTAAGTTGGGTA
ACGCCAGGGTTTTCCCAGTCACGACGTTGTAAAACGACGGCCAGTGAATTCTTAGCCGATTTTGTTACGT
TGTGCGAATGTGTAAAGATCCATCAGTGATTTACATTCTAATTTTTCCATCAGGCGACTTTTATAAGTGC
TGACAGTTTTGTTGCTGATGAACATTTTTTCAGCAATGTCATTATTATCCTTGCCATCAAGAATATACCG
CATGACACTAATTTCTTGTTTCGATAAGGAGTCGAGTTTTTGCTGGTCGGACGTTAAACTTCCAACAAAC
CGGTTGAGAGAGAAGGGGAAATAGCAGTAGCCATTTTTTGCAGCTTCAATAGCCGCAATGATATTGTTCA
TGCCTTCTTTTTTACTCACGAAACCATTAGCGCCAGCATCAGCACAATGTTTCCCGTAAAAATGGTCATT
TTTAGCGGAGACGATAATAATAATTCCGCTATATTGGCGCTTCCTCAGCGTTTCTAACACCTGGATACCG
TTAACTCCGGGGATATCGACATCAATGATGACGATATCAGGCTTAAGTGTTTCCACCCGCTGAACGGCAC
TTCCGCCTTCAGTCAACTCTGCTAAGATTTCAATATCGTTTTTGATCAATAAATTACGAATTGCTGCGAT
AGCAAGAGGATGGTCATCAATAATTATTGCGTTCATAGATTATTCCCTTTGCAATGAAGCATCTCCCTTC
TCCCTGTAGTAATACAGACATAAGGCGTCATCTCATTTTCTCAATAAAAATAAGAAAATCTGAGCTTCCT
TTAAGATAATTCGACAAGTATACCATATAAATAGTCGGCATAAATGAAATGTCAACAATAAAATCAGGGA
TTGTACCGATGATTTATAGTTTCAAGTTGGCACTATAAGTCTTCTTACTAATCCTACAGGCGTAAGAATT
GTATTGCAAAAGCCACGGTTTAGTCTTAGAAGCTTGGCGTAATCATGGTCATAGCTGTTTCCTGTGTGAA
ATTGTTATCCGCTCACAATTCCACACAACATACGAGCCGGAAGCATAAAGTGTAAAGCCTGGGGTGCCTA
ATGAGTGAGCTAACTCACATTAATTGCGTTGCGCTCACTGCCCGCTTTCCAGTCGGGAAACCTGTCGTGC
CAGCTGCATTAATGAATCGGCCAACGCGCGGGGAGAGGCGGTTTGCGTATTGGGCGCTCTTCCGCTTCCT
CGCTCACTGACTCGCTGCGCTCGGTCGTTCGGCTGCGGCGAGCGGTATCAGCTCACTCAAAGGCGGTAAT
ACGGTTATCCACAGAATCAGGGGATAACGCAGGAAAGAACATGTGAGCAAAAGGCCAGCAAAAGGCCAGG
AACCGTAAAAAGGCCGCGTTGCTGGCGTTTTTCCATAGGCTCCGCCCCCCTGACGAGCATCACAAAAATC
GACGCTCAAGTCAGAGGTGGCGAAACCCGACAGGACTATAAAGATACCAGGCGTTTCCCCCTGGAAGCTC
CCTCGTGCGCTCTCCTGTTCCGACCCTGCCGCTTACCGGATACCTGTCCGCCTTTCTCCCTTCGGGAAGC
GTGGCGCTTTCTCATAGCTCACGCTGTAGGTATCTCAGTTCGGTGTAGGTCGTTCGCTCCAAGCTGGGCT
GTGTGCACGAACCCCCCGTTCAGCCCGACCGCTGCGCCTTATCCGGTAACTATCGTCTTGAGTCCAACCC
GGTAAGACACGACTTATCGCCACTGGCAGCAGCCACTGGTAACAGGATTAGCAGAGCGAGGTATGTAGGC
GGTGCTACAGAGTTCTTGAAGTGGTGGCCTAACTACGGCTACACTAGAAGAACAGTATTTGGTATCTGCG
CTCTGCTGAAGCCAGTTACCTTCGGAAAAAGAGTTGGTAGCTCTTGATCCGGCAAACAAACCACCGCTGG
TAGCGGTGGTTTTTTTGTTTGCAAGCAGCAGATTACGCGCAGAAAAAAAGGATCTCAAGAAGATCCTTTG
ATCTTTTCTACGGGGTCTGACGCTCAGTGGAACGAAAACTCACGTTAAGGGATTTTGGTCATGAGATTAT
CAAAAAGGATCTTCACCTAGATCCTTTTAAATTAAAAATGAAGTTTTAAATCAATCTAAAGTATATATGA
GTAAACTTGGTCTGACAGTTACCAATGCTTAATCAGTGAGGCACCTATCTCAGCGATCTGTCTATTTCGT
TCATCCATAGTTGCCTGACTCCCCGTCGTGTAGATAACTACGATACGGGAGGGCTTACCATCTGGCCCCA
GTGCTGCAATGATACCGCGAGACCCACGCTCACCGGCTCCAGATTTATCAGCAATAAACCAGCCAGCCGG
AAGGGCCGAGCGCAGAAGTGGTCCTGCAACTTTATCCGCCTCCATCCAGTCTATTAATTGTTGCCGGGAA
GCTAGAGTAAGTAGTTCGCCAGTTAATAGTTTGCGCAACGTTGTTGCCATTGCTACAGGCATCGTGGTGT
CACGCTCGTCGTTTGGTATGGCTTCATTCAGCTCCGGTTCCCAACGATCAAGGCGAGTTACATGATCCCC
CATGTTGTGCAAAAAAGCGGTTAGCTCCTTCGGTCCTCCGATCGTTGTCAGAAGTAAGTTGGCCGCAGTG
TTATCACTCATGGTTATGGCAGCACTGCATAATTCTCTTACTGTCATGCCATCCGTAAGATGCTTTTCTG
TGACTGGTGAGTACTCAACCAAGTCATTCTGAGAATAGTGTATGCGGCGACCGAGTTGCTCTTGCCCGGC
GTCAATACGGGATAATACCGCGCCACATAGCAGAACTTTAAAAGTGCTCATCATTGGAAAACGTTCTTCG
GGGCGAAAACTCTCAAGGATCTTACCGCTGTTGAGATCCAGTTCGATGTAACCCACTCGTGCACCCAACT
GATCTTCAGCATCTTTTACTTTCACCAGCGTTTCTGGGTGAGCAAAAACAGGAAGGCAAAATGCCGCAAA
AAAGGGAATAAGGGCGACACGGAAATGTTGAATACTCATACTCTTCCTTTTTCAATATTATTGAAGCATT
TATCAGGGTTATTGTCTCATGAGCGGATACATATTTGAATGTATTTAGAAAAATAAACAAATAGGGGTTC
CGCGCACATTTCCCCGAAAAGTGCCACCTGACGTCTAAGAAACCATTATTATCATGACATTAACCTATAA
AAATAGGCGTATCACGAGGCCCTTTCGTC
