>Addgene plasmid #72469 | pJK646 | addgene partial sequence | sequence record 136181 | M13-F20 5'-TGTAAAACGACGGCCAGT-3'
TTGTGCGAATGTGTAAAGATCCATCAGTGATTTACATTCTAATTTTTCCATCAGGCGACTTTTATAAGTG
CTGACAGTTTTGTTGCTGATGAACATTTTTTCAGCAATGTCATTATTATCCTTGCCATCAAGAATATACC
GCATGACACTAATTTCTTGTTTCGATAAGGAGTCGAGTTTTTGCTGGTCGGACGTTAAACTTCCAACAAA
CCGGTTGAGAGAGAAGGGGAAATAGCAGTAGCCATTTTTTGCAGCTTCAATAGCCGCAATGATATTGTTC
ATGCCTTCTTTTTTACTCACGAAACCATTAGCGCCAGCATCAGCACAATGTTTCCCGTAAAAATGGTCAT
TTTTAGCGGAGACGATAATAATAATTCCGCTATATTGGCGCTTCCTCAGCGTTTCTAACACCTGGATACC
GTTAACTCCGGGGATATCGACATCAATGATGACGATATCAGGCTTAAGTGTTTCCACCCGCTGAACGGCA
CTTCCGCCTTCAGTCAACTCTGCTAAGATTTCAATATCGTTTTTGATCAATAAATTACGAATTGCTGCGA
TAGCAAGAGGATGGTCATCAATAATTATTGCGTTCATAGATTATTCCCTTTGCAATGAAGCATCTCCCTT
CTCCCTGTAGTAATACAGACATAAGGCGTCATCTCATTTTCTCAATAAAAATAAGAAAATCTGAGCTTCC
TTTAAGATAATTCGACAAGTATACCATATAAATAGTCGGCATAAATGAAATGTCAACAATAAAATCAGGG
ATTGTACCGATGATTTATAGTTTCAAGTTGGCACTATAAGTCTTCTTACTAATCCTACAGGCGTAAGAAT
TGTATTGCAAAAGCCACGGTTTAGTCTTAGAAGCTTGGCGTAATCATGGTCATAGCTGTTTCCTGTGTGA
AATTGTTATCCGCTCACAATTCCACACAACATACGAGCCGGAAGCATAAAGTGTAAAGCCTGGGGTGCCT
AATGAGTGAGCTAACTCACATTAATTGCGTTGCGCTCACTGCCCGCTTTCCAGTCGGGAAACCTGTCGTG
CCAGCTGCATTAATGAATCGGCCAAC
