>Addgene plasmid #72469 | pJK646 | addgene partial sequence | sequence record 136182 | M13-Rev 5'-CAGGAAACAGCTATGACC-3'
TAAACCGTGGCTTTTGCAATACAATTCTTACGCCTGTAGGATTAGTAAGAAGACTTATAGTGCCAACTTG
AAACTATAAATCATCGGTACAATCCCTGATTTTATTGTTGACATTTCATTTATGCCGACTATTTATATGG
TATACTTGTCGAATTATCTTAAAGGAAGCTCAGATTTTCTTATTTTTATTGAGAAAATGAGATGACGCCT
TATGTCTGTATTACTACAGGGAGAAGGGAGATGCTTCATTGCAAAGGGAATAATCTATGAACGCAATAAT
TATTGATGACCATCCTCTTGCTATCGCAGCAATTCGTAATTTATTGATCAAAAACGATATTGAAATCTTA
GCAGAGTTGACTGAAGGCGGAAGTGCCGTTCAGCGGGTGGAAACACTTAAGCCTGATATCGTCATCATTG
ATGTCGATATCCCCGGAGTTAACGGTATCCAGGTGTTAGAAACGCTGAGGAAGCGCCAATATAGCGGAAT
TATTATTATCGTCTCCGCTAAAAATGACCATTTTTACGGGAAACATTGTGCTGATGCTGGCGCTAATGGT
TTCGTGAGTAAAAAAGAAGGCATGAACAATATCATTGCGGCTATTGAAGCTGCAAAAAATGGCTACTGCT
ATTTCCCCTTCTCTCTCAACCGGTTTGTTGGAAGTTTAACGTCCGACCAGCAAAAACTCGACTCCTTATC
GAAACAAGAAATTAGTGTCATGCGGTATATTCTTGATGGCAAGGATAATAATGACATTGCTGAAAAAATG
TTCATCAGCAACAAAACTGTCAGCACTTATAAAAGTCGCCTGATGGAAAAATTAGAATGTAAATCACTGA
TGGATCTTTACACATTCGCACAACGTAACAAAATCGGCTAAGAATTCACTGGCCGTCGTTTTACAACGTC
GTGACTGGGAAAACCCTGGCGTTACCCAACTTAATCGCCTTGCAGCACATCCCCCTTTCGCCAGCTGGCG
TAATAGCGAAGAGGCCCGCACCGATCGCCCTTCCCAACAGTTGCGCAGCCTGAATGGCGAATGGCGCC
